Addgene plasmid #69732: pIC301
Purpose: Retroviral expression of Bub1
Depositing lab: Iain Cheeseman. Depositing organization: Whitehead Institute for Biomedical Research.
Backbone
  Vector backbone: pIC242
  Backbone manufacturer: Arshad Desai (Addgene plasmid# 44432)
  Vector type: Mammalian Expression, Retroviral
  Selectable markers: Blasticidin
Growth in bacteria
  Bacterial resistance: Ampicillin, 100 μg/mL
  Growth temperature: 37°C
  Growth strain: NEB Stable
  Copy number: High Copy
Gene/Insert
  Gene/Insert name: Bub1 (alt name: BUB1 isoform 1)
  Species: H. sapiens (human)
  Insert size (bp): 3198
  GenBank ID: NM_004336.4 NP_004327.1
  Entrez Gene: BUB1 (a.k.a. BUB1A, BUB1L, hBUB1)
  Tag / fusion protein: eGFP-TEV-S (N terminal on insert)
  Cloning method: Restriction Enzyme; 5′ cloning site XhoI (not destroyed); 3′ cloning site SacII (not destroyed)
  Sequencing primers: 5′ EGFP-C; 3′ pBABE 3'
Terms and licenses: Academic/Nonprofit Terms; Industry Terms: Not Available to Industry
How to cite: pIC301 was a gift from Iain Cheeseman (Addgene plasmid # 69732 ; http://n2t.net/addgene:69732 ; RRID:Addgene_69732)
