[The description below was written by a language model from this plasmid's Addgene catalogue record.]
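Description:
pIC301 is a retroviral mammalian expression plasmid built on the pIC242 backbone and designed to deliver human BUB1 into cultured cells. In bacteria it is maintained as a high-copy plasmid under ampicillin selection, and the use of a recombination-deficient "stable" host strain is consistent with the repeated LTR sequences typical of retroviral vectors. In mammalian cells, transduced populations are selected with blasticidin. The use of a pBABE 3′ sequencing primer suggests a pBABE-type retroviral architecture, but no feature table is available. The promoter driving the insert, the LTRs, the packaging signal and the arrangement of the blasticidin cassette are therefore not stated in the record.

The insert is the human BUB1 isoform 1 coding sequence (about 3.2 kb), cloned between XhoI and SacII sites that both remain intact. BUB1 encodes a mitotic checkpoint serine/threonine kinase that acts at kinetochores in the spindle assembly checkpoint. The protein is expressed with an N-terminal eGFP-TEV-S tag, in which eGFP is followed by a TEV protease cleavage site and an S-peptide. This composite tag serves two purposes. The GFP moiety allows live or fixed-cell imaging of the fusion's localization. The combination of GFP, a cleavable TEV linker and the S-tag supports tandem affinity purification, in which the fusion is captured through one module, released by protease cleavage and recaptured through the other. The stated purpose is retroviral expression of Bub1. Typical use would be packaging into retroviral particles to generate blasticidin-resistant cell lines that stably express tagged BUB1 for localization studies and isolation of interacting proteins.
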