>Addgene plasmid #69732 | pIC301 | addgene partial sequence | sequence record 128810 | EGFP-C 5'-CATGGTCCTGCTGGAGTTCGTG-3'
ACGAGCTGTCAGTCCGGAGGGGATCGGTGGAGCTCCACCGGTGGCGGCCGCTCTAGAGAGAATCTTTATT
TTCAGGGCGCCGCCAAATTCAAAGAAACCGCTGCTGCTAAATTCGAACGCCAGCACATGGACAGCGGAGG
TGGAGGTACTAGTCTCGAGATGGACACCCCGGAAAATGTCCTTCAGATGCTTGAAGCCCACATGCAGAGC
TACAAGGGCAATGACCCTCTTGGTGAATGGGAAAGATACATACAGTGGGTAGAAGAGAATTTTCCTGAGA
ATAAAGAATACTTGATAACTTTACTAGAACATTTAATGAAGGAATTTTTAGATAAGAAGAAATACCACAA
TGACCCAAGATTCATCAGTTATTGTTTAAAATTTGCTGAGTACAACAGTGACCTCCATCAATTTTTTGAG
TTTCTGTACAACCATGGGATTGGAACCCTGTCATCCCCTCTGTACATTGCCTGGGCGGGGCATCTGGAAG
CCCAAGGAGAGCTGCAGCATGCCAGTGCTGTCCTTCAGAGAGGAATTCAAAACCAGGCTGAACCCAGAGA
GTTCCTGCAACAACAATACAGGTTATTTCAGACACGCCTCACTGAAACCCATTTGCCAGCTCAAGCTAGA
ACCTCAGAACCTCTGCATAATGTTCAGGTTTTAAATCAAATGATAACATCAAAATCAAATCCAGGAAATA
ACATGGCCTGCATTTCTAAGAATCAGGGTTCAGAGCTTTCTGGAGTGATATCTTCAGCTTGTGATAAAGA
GTCAAATATGGAACGAAGAGTGATCACGATTTCTAAATCAGAATATTCTGTGCACTCATCTTTGGCATCC
AAAGTTGATGTTGAGCAGGTTGTTATGTATTGCAAGGAGAAGCTTATTCGTGG
