>Addgene plasmid #69732 | pIC301 | addgene partial sequence | sequence record 128811 | pBABE3 5'-ACCCTAACTGACACACATTCC-3'
GCATTCATTTTATGTTTCAGGTTCAGGGGGAGGTGTGGGAGGTTTTTTAAAGCAAGTAAAACCTCTACAA
ATGTGGTATGGCTGATTATGATCAGTTATCTAGATCCGGTGGATCCCGGGCCCGCGGTTATTTTCGTGAA
CGCTTACATTCTAAGAGCAGTACAATTAGCCTATTACGTAGGGCCCTAATCTTGTTAGTATAGTGTTGTT
GAAATACTTTCTTCAGCTTTTGCCTTAACAAATCCAAAGATGGAAGATGATGACAATCTGGAATATTCAA
CATAACATGAAAAAATTCATTCCACATATCCAAATGAGGAAGCCTTCTAAAAAGACCTTCAGGCTTACAC
TCTCCTCCTTCATTTTTCACTTTCATGTAAGTGCCAAAGAGCATGCAATATACTGTTGCAGCAACCCCAA
AGTAATCGATCTGGTAGTTCCATGGTTTGTTGCTGAGCATCTCAACACACTGAAAACCAGATGTTTCACA
CTTTGCTGTGAATATAGTTCCTTTTGGAAAAAGTTTCATATCTATACTCTGACCCAGGTCAATCAGTGCC
AAGCCAGCAGATAAATCATCTTCATCATCCTGTTCCAAAAATCCGTTTCCAAGTATGAAATTGTCTGGTT
TAATGTCTCCATGAATGATTTCACAGTCATGCACTTGCTCAATCATGTAAAGCATTCTCATAGCAAAAGA
GATGACAAGACCTTGAGGCATCACTTTTTCAGGGGTATTTTTATAGAGGTTAATGGCATTTAATAATGTT
CCATAGCTGTAGAGCTCTCCTACTAATACACTGCCATTCTGGAATAAGTGGGCAGAATAGAACTTCATAA
